Addgene plasmid #27700: Hip1R-tDimerRFP-N1
Depositing lab: Christien Merrifield. Publication: A high precision survey of the molecular dynamics of Mammalian clathrin-mediated endocytosis. Taylor MJ, Perrais D, Merrifield CJ. PLoS Biol. 2011 Mar . 9(3):e1000604. 10.1371/journal.pbio.1000604 PubMed 21445324.
Backbone
  Vector backbone: pEGFP-N1 (EGFP replaced with tDimer-RFP)
  Backbone manufacturer: Clontech
  Backbone size w/o insert (bp): 5200
  Vector type: Mammalian Expression
  Selectable markers: Neomycin (select with G418)
Growth in bacteria
  Bacterial resistance: Kanamycin, 50 μg/mL
  Growth temperature: 37°C
  Growth strain: DH5alpha
  Copy number: Unknown
Gene/Insert
  Gene/Insert name: Hip1R
  Species: M. musculus (mouse)
  Insert size (bp): 3200
  Entrez Gene: Hip1r (a.k.a. AA410023, mKIAA0655)
  Tag / fusion protein: tDimer-RFP (C terminal on insert)
  Cloning method: Gateway Cloning; 5′ cloning site Gateway (not destroyed); 3′ cloning site Gateway (not destroyed)
  Sequencing primers: 5′ CMV-F; 3′ dsRed-N1
Terms and licenses: Academic/Nonprofit Terms; Industry Terms: Not Available to Industry
Depositor comments: Cloned from IMAGE clone: 30535741 (MGC:86079).
How to cite: Hip1R-tDimerRFP-N1 was a gift from Christien Merrifield (Addgene plasmid # 27700 ; http://n2t.net/addgene:27700 ; RRID:Addgene_27700)
