[The description below was written by a language model from this plasmid's Addgene catalogue record.]
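Description:
Hip1R-tDimerRFP-N1 is a mammalian expression plasmid built on the Clontech pEGFP-N1 backbone, in which the EGFP coding sequence has been replaced by tDimer-RFP, a tandem-dimer red fluorescent protein derived from DsRed. The modified backbone is about 5.2 kb without insert. It is propagated in E. coli under kanamycin selection, and the same backbone provides neomycin resistance, so transfected mammalian cells can be selected with G418. The record does not list the origin of replication or state the copy number.

The insert is the mouse Hip1r coding sequence (huntingtin interacting protein 1 related), roughly 3.2 kb, derived from a cDNA clone and introduced by Gateway recombination, with the recombination sites retained on both sides of the insert. It sits upstream of tDimer-RFP, so the protein is expressed as a fusion carrying the red fluorescent tag at its C terminus, in keeping with the "N1" layout of the parent vector. The promoter is not named explicitly in the record, but the use of a CMV forward sequencing primer is consistent with the CMV immediate-early promoter that drives expression in pEGFP-N1 vectors.

The construct comes from a study surveying the molecular dynamics of clathrin-mediated endocytosis in mammalian cells. Its evident use is live-cell fluorescence imaging of Hip1R, allowing its recruitment and behaviour to be followed in the red channel, potentially alongside markers of other colours.
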