>Addgene plasmid #27700 | Hip1R-tDimerRFP-N1 | addgene partial sequence | sequence record 34037 | 27700 with CMV-F
TCAGAATCCGCTAGCATCACAAGTTTGTACAAAAAAGCAGGCTTAACCATGAACAGCATCAAGAATGTGC
CGGCGCGGGTGCTGAGCCGCAGGCCGGGCCACAGCCTAGAGGCCGAGCGCGAGCAGTTCGACAAGACGCA
GGCCATCAGTATCAGCAAAGCCATCAACAGCCAGGAGGCCCCAGTGAAGGAGAAGCATGCCCGGCGTATC
ATCCTGGGCACGCATCATGAGAAGGGAGCCTTTACCTTCTGGTCCTATGCCATCGGCCTGCCGCTGTCCA
GCAGCTCCATCCTCAGCTGGAAGTTCTGTCACGTCCTTCACAAGGTCCTCCGGGACGGACACCCCAACGT
CCTGCATGACTATCAGCGGTACCGGAGCAACATACGTGAGATCGGTGACTTGTGGGGCCACCTTCGTGAC
CAGTATGGACACCTGGTGAATATCTATACCAAACTGTTGCTGACTAAGATCTCCTTCCACCTTAAGCATC
CCCAGTTTCCTGCAGGCCTGGAGGTAACAGATGAGGTGTTGGAGAAGGCGGCGGGAACTGATGTCAACAA
CATTTTTCAGCTTACCGTGGAGATGTTTGACTACATGGACTGTGAACTGAAGCTTTCTGAGTCAGTTTTC
CGGCAGCTCAACACGGCCATCGCAGTGTCCCAGATGTCTTCTGGCCAGTGTCGCCTAGCGCCGCTCATCC
AGGTCATTCAGGACTGCAGCCACCTGTACCACTACACAGTGAAGCTCATGTTTAAGCTGCACTCCTGTCT
CCCGGCAGACACCCTGCAAGGCCACAGGGATCGGTTCCACGAGCAGTTTCACAGCCTCAAAAACTTCTTC
CGCCGAGCTTCAGACATGCTGTACTC
